Addgene plasmid #207392: PET-B-HeFSpCas9-NLS-6xHis
Purpose: Expression of increased-fidelity (i.e. high-fidelity) SpCas9 variant in bacterial cells
Depositing lab: Ervin Welker. Depositing organization: HUN-REN Research Centre for Natural Sciences. Publication: A cleavage rule for selection of increased-fidelity SpCas9 variants with high efficiency and no detectable off-targets. Kulcsar PI, Talas A, Ligeti Z, Toth E, Rakvacs Z, Bartos Z, Krausz SL, Welker A, Vegi VL, Huszar K, Welker E. Nat Commun. 2023 Sep 16;14(1):5746. doi: 10.1038/s41467-023-41393-5. PubMed 37717069.
Backbone
  Vector backbone: pET
  Vector type: Bacterial Expression, CRISPR
Growth in bacteria
  Bacterial resistance: Ampicillin, 100 μg/mL
  Growth temperature: 37°C
  Growth strain: DH5alpha
  Copy number: High Copy
Gene/Insert
  Gene/Insert name: B-HeFSpCas9
  Species: S. pyogenes
  Insert size (bp): 4158
  Mutation: N497A, R661A, Q695A, K848A, Q926A, K1003A, R1060A, amino acids 1005-1013 replaced with two glycine
  Promoter: T7
  Tag / fusion protein: 6xHis (C terminal on insert)
  Cloning method: Gibson Cloning
Terms and licenses: Academic/Nonprofit Terms; Industry Terms: Not Available to Industry
Depositor comments: Please visit https://doi.org/10.1101/2022.08.16.504097 for bioRxiv preprint
How to cite: PET-B-HeFSpCas9-NLS-6xHis was a gift from Ervin Welker (Addgene plasmid # 207392 ; http://n2t.net/addgene:207392 ; RRID:Addgene_207392)
