[The description below was written by a language model from this plasmid's Addgene catalogue record and pLannotate feature annotations shown in this document.]
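Description:
PET-B-HeFSpCas9-NLS-6xHis is a pET-family bacterial expression plasmid of about 9.2 kb that produces an increased-fidelity variant of Streptococcus pyogenes Cas9 in E. coli. It replicates from a ColE1/pBR322-type origin. The backbone retains the bom site and rop gene, although the catalogue lists it as high copy. Selection is by ampicillin resistance (β-lactamase). An f1 origin and short remnants of a tetracycline resistance gene are also present as backbone features.

The expression cassette has the standard pET layout: a T7 promoter followed immediately by a lac operator, the T7 gene 10 ribosome binding site, the Cas9 open reading frame and a T7 terminator. A lacI gene on the plasmid supplies repressor, so transcription needs a host that provides T7 RNA polymerase and is induced with IPTG.

The B-HeFSpCas9 insert carries alanine substitutions N497A, R661A, Q695A, K848A, Q926A, K1003A and R1060A. Three of these (K848A, K1003A, R1060A) are the eSpCas9(1.1) mutations, which is how the automated annotation labels the first part of the coding sequence. In addition, residues 1005–1013 are replaced by two glycines, and this probably explains why the annotation splits the gene into two fragments near that position. A bipartite nucleoplasmin nuclear localization signal is fused to the C terminus, followed by a 6xHis tag. The 18-nt feature that the annotation calls a "SET1 fragment" sits where the His tag is expected and is most likely that tag.

The recorded purpose is bacterial expression of this high-fidelity nuclease. The His tag is suited to affinity purification, and the NLS would direct the protein to the nucleus if it were delivered into eukaryotic cells, though the record does not describe specific downstream uses.
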