Features (pLannotate 1.2.2; 20 found; start..end, strand, type, name):
      1..19      +  promoter       T7 promoter: promoter for bacteriophage T7 RNA polymerase
     20..44      +  protein_bind   lac operator: The lac repressor binds to the lac operator to inhibit transcription in E. coli. This inhibition can be relieved by adding lactose or isopropyl-β-D-thiogalactopyranoside (IPTG). lac repressor encoded by lacI
     59..81      +  RBS            RBS: efficient ribosome binding site from bacteriophage T7 gene 10 (Olins and Rangwala, 1989)
     88..3100    +  CDS            eSpCas9(1.1) (fragment): Cas9 endonuclease from the Streptococcus pyogenes Type II CRISPR/Cas system, mutated to improve targeting specificity (Slaymaker et al., 2016) carries the mutations K848A, K1003A, and R1060A
   3105..4170    +  CDS            Cas9(C) (fragment): C-terminal portion of Streptococcus pyogenes Cas9 (Zetsche et al., 2015)
   4171..4218    +  CDS            nucleoplasmin NLS: bipartite nuclear localization signal from nucleoplasmin
   4256..4273    +  CDS            SET1 (fragment): solubility-enhancement tag derived from T7 phage gene 10B
   4281..4328    +  terminator     T7 terminator: transcription terminator for bacteriophage T7 RNA polymerase
   4365..4820    +  rep_origin     f1 ori (sequence partly withheld): f1 bacteriophage origin of replication; arrow indicates direction of (+) strand synthesis
   4935..5795    -  CDS            AmpR: β-lactamase; bla; confers resistance to ampicillin, carbenicillin, and related antibiotics
   5796..5888    -  promoter       AmpR promoter: bla
   5969..6557    +  rep_origin     ori: high-copy-number ColE1/pMB1/pBR322/pUC origin of replication
   6743..6882    -  misc_feature   bom: basis of mobility region from pBR322
   6984..7175    -  CDS            rop: Rop protein, which maintains plasmids at low copy number; rop
   7192..7572    +  CDS            YPB1_ECOLX: Protein predicted: Swiss-Prot protein existence level 4. From Escherichia coli.
   7634..7698    -  CDS            TcR (fragment): tetracycline efflux protein; tet; confers resistance to tetracycline
   7713..7734    -  protein_bind   CAP binding site: CAP binding activates transcription in the presence of cAMP. E. coli catabolite activator protein
   7747..8829    -  CDS            lacI: lac repressor; lacI; The lac repressor binds to the lac operator to inhibit transcription in E. coli. This inhibition can be relieved by adding lactose or isopropyl-β-D-thiogalactopyranoside (IPTG).
   8830..8907    -  promoter       lacI promoter: lacI
   8915..9194    -  CDS            TcR (fragment): tetracycline efflux protein; tet; confers resistance to tetracycline
>Addgene plasmid #207392 | PET-B-HeFSpCas9-NLS-6xHis | addgene full sequence | sequence record 408745 | Addgene NGS Result
TAATACGACTCACTATAGGGGAATTGTGAGCGGATAACAATTCCCCTCTAGAAATAATTTTGTTTAACTT
TAAGAAGGAGATATACCATGGACAAGAAGTACAGCATCGGCCTGGACATCGGCACCAACTCTGTGGGCTG
GGCCGTGATCACCGACGAGTACAAGGTGCCCAGCAAGAAATTCAAGGTGCTGGGCAACACCGACCGGCAC
AGCATCAAGAAGAACCTGATCGGAGCCCTGCTGTTCGACAGCGGCGAAACAGCCGAGGCCACCCGGCTGA
AGAGAACCGCCAGAAGAAGATACACCAGACGGAAGAACCGGATCTGCTATCTGCAAGAGATCTTCAGCAA
CGAGATGGCCAAGGTGGACGACAGCTTCTTCCACAGACTGGAAGAGTCCTTCCTGGTGGAAGAGGATAAG
AAGCACGAGCGGCACCCCATCTTCGGCAACATCGTGGACGAGGTGGCCTACCACGAGAAGTACCCCACCA
TCTACCACCTGAGAAAGAAACTGGTGGACAGCACCGACAAGGCCGACCTGCGGCTGATCTATCTGGCCCT
GGCCCACATGATCAAGTTCCGGGGCCACTTCCTGATCGAGGGCGACCTGAACCCCGACAACAGCGACGTG
GACAAGCTGTTCATCCAGCTGGTGCAGACCTACAACCAGCTGTTCGAGGAAAACCCCATCAACGCCAGCG
GCGTGGACGCCAAGGCCATCCTGTCTGCCAGACTGAGCAAGAGCAGACGGCTGGAAAATCTGATCGCCCA
GCTGCCCGGCGAGAAGAAGAATGGCCTGTTCGGAAACCTGATTGCCCTGAGCCTGGGCCTGACCCCCAAC
TTCAAGAGCAACTTCGACCTGGCCGAGGATGCCAAACTGCAGCTGAGCAAGGACACCTACGACGACGACC
TGGACAACCTGCTGGCCCAGATCGGCGACCAGTACGCCGACCTGTTTCTGGCCGCCAAGAACCTGTCCGA
CGCCATCCTGCTGAGCGACATCCTGAGAGTGAACACCGAGATCACCAAGGCCCCCCTGAGCGCCTCTATG
ATCAAGAGATACGACGAGCACCACCAGGACCTGACCCTGCTGAAAGCTCTCGTGCGGCAGCAGCTGCCTG
AGAAGTACAAAGAGATTTTCTTCGACCAGAGCAAGAACGGCTACGCCGGCTACATTGACGGCGGAGCCAG
CCAGGAAGAGTTCTACAAGTTCATCAAGCCCATCCTGGAAAAGATGGACGGCACCGAGGAACTGCTCGTG
AAGCTGAACAGAGAGGACCTGCTGCGGAAGCAGCGGACCTTCGACAACGGCAGCATCCCCCACCAGATCC
ACCTGGGAGAGCTGCACGCCATTCTGCGGCGGCAGGAAGATTTTTACCCATTCCTGAAGGACAACCGGGA
AAAGATCGAGAAGATCCTGACCTTCCGCATCCCCTACTACGTGGGCCCTCTGGCCAGGGGAAACAGCAGA
TTCGCCTGGATGACCAGAAAGAGCGAGGAAACCATCACCCCCTGGAACTTCGAGGAAGTGGTGGACAAGG
GCGCTTCCGCCCAGAGCTTCATCGAGCGGATGACCGCCTTCGATAAGAACCTGCCCAACGAGAAGGTGCT
GCCCAAGCACAGCCTGCTGTACGAGTACTTCACCGTGTATAACGAGCTGACCAAAGTGAAATACGTGACC
GAGGGAATGAGAAAGCCCGCCTTCCTGAGCGGCGAGCAGAAAAAGGCCATCGTGGACCTGCTGTTCAAGA
CCAACCGGAAAGTGACCGTGAAGCAGCTGAAAGAGGACTACTTCAAGAAAATCGAGTGCTTCGACTCCGT
GGAAATCTCCGGCGTGGAAGATCGGTTCAACGCCTCCCTGGGCACATACCACGATCTGCTGAAAATTATC
AAGGACAAGGACTTCCTGGACAATGAGGAAAACGAGGACATTCTGGAAGATATCGTGCTGACCCTGACAC
TGTTTGAGGACAGAGAGATGATCGAGGAACGGCTGAAAACCTATGCCCACCTGTTCGACGACAAAGTGAT
GAAGCAGCTGAAGCGGCGGAGATACACCGGCTGGGGCGCGCTGAGCCGGAAGCTGATCAACGGCATCCGC
GACAAGCAGTCCGGCAAGACAATCCTGGATTTCCTGAAGTCCGACGGCTTCGCCAACAGAAACTTCATGG
CGCTGATCCACGACGACAGCCTGACCTTTAAAGAGGACATCCAGAAAGCCCAGGTGTCCGGCCAGGGCGA
TAGCCTGCACGAGCACATTGCCAATCTCGCCGGCAGCCCCGCCATTAAGAAGGGCATCCTCCAGACAGTG
AAGGTGGTGGACGAGCTGGTGAAAGTGATGGGCCGGCACAAGCCCGAGAACATCGTGATCGAAATGGCCA
GAGAGAACCAGACCACCCAGAAGGGACAGAAGAACAGTCGCGAGAGAATGAAGCGGATCGAAGAGGGCAT
CAAAGAGCTGGGCAGCCAGATCCTGAAAGAACACCCCGTGGAAAACACCCAGCTCCAGAACGAGAAGCTG
TACCTGTACTACCTCCAGAATGGGCGGGATATGTACGTGGACCAGGAACTGGACATCAACCGGCTGTCCG
ACTACGATGTGGACCATATCGTGCCTCAGAGCTTTCTGGCGGACGACTCCATCGACAACAAGGTGCTGAC
CAGAAGCGACAAGAACCGGGGCAAGAGCGACAACGTGCCCTCCGAAGAGGTCGTGAAGAAGATGAAGAAC
TACTGGCGGCAGCTGCTGAACGCCAAGCTGATTACCCAGAGAAAGTTCGACAATCTGACCAAGGCCGAGA
GAGGCGGCCTGAGCGAACTGGATAAGGCCGGCTTCATCAAGAGACAGCTGGTGGAAACCCGGGCGATCAC
AAAGCACGTGGCACAGATCCTGGACTCCCGGATGAACACTAAGTACGACGAGAATGACAAGCTGATCCGG
GAAGTGAAAGTGATCACCCTGAAGTCCAAGCTGGTGTCCGATTTCCGGAAGGATTTCCAGTTTTACAAAG
TGCGCGAGATCAACAACTACCACCACGCCCACGACGCGTACCTGAACGCCGTCGTGGGAACCGCCCTGAT
CAAAAAGTACCCTGCGCTGGGTGGCAAGGTGTACGATGTACGGAAGATGATCGCCAAGAGCGAGCAGGAA
ATCGGCAAGGCTACCGCCAAGTACTTCTTCTACAGCAACATCATGAACTTTTTCAAGACCGAGATTACCC
TGGCCAACGGCGAGATCCGGAAGGCGCCTCTGATCGAGACAAACGGCGAAACCGGGGAGATCGTGTGGGA
TAAGGGCCGGGATTTTGCCACCGTGCGGAAAGTGCTGAGCATGCCCCAAGTGAATATCGTGAAAAAGACC
GAGGTGCAGACAGGCGGCTTCAGCAAAGAGTCTATCCTGCCCAAGAGGAACAGCGATAAGCTGATCGCCA
GAAAGAAGGACTGGGACCCTAAGAAGTACGGCGGCTTCGACAGCCCCACCGTGGCCTATTCTGTGCTGGT
GGTGGCCAAAGTGGAAAAGGGCAAGTCCAAGAAACTGAAGAGTGTGAAAGAGCTGCTGGGGATCACCATC
ATGGAAAGAAGCAGCTTCGAGAAGAATCCCATCGACTTTCTGGAAGCCAAGGGCTACAAAGAAGTGAAAA
AGGACCTGATCATCAAGCTGCCTAAGTACTCCCTGTTCGAGCTGGAAAACGGCCGGAAGAGAATGCTGGC
CTCTGCCGGCGAACTGCAGAAGGGAAACGAACTGGCCCTGCCCTCCAAATATGTGAACTTCCTGTACCTG
GCCAGCCACTATGAGAAGCTGAAGGGCTCCCCCGAGGATAATGAGCAGAAACAGCTGTTTGTGGAACAGC
ACAAGCACTACCTGGACGAGATCATCGAGCAGATCAGCGAGTTCTCCAAGAGAGTGATCCTGGCCGACGC
TAATCTGGACAAAGTGCTGTCCGCCTACAACAAGCACCGGGATAAGCCCATCAGAGAGCAGGCCGAGAAT
ATCATCCACCTGTTTACCCTGACCAATCTGGGAGCCCCTGCCGCCTTCAAGTACTTTGACACCACCATCG
ACCGGAAGAGGTACACCAGCACCAAAGAGGTGCTGGACGCCACCCTGATCCACCAGAGCATCACCGGCCT
GTACGAGACACGGATCGACCTGTCTCAGCTGGGAGGCGACAAAAGGCCGGCGGCCACGAAAAAGGCCGGC
CAGGCAAAAAAGAAAAAGATGGATAAGCATCACCACCACCATCACTAATAACCTAGGCTGCTGCCACCGC
TGAGCAATAACTAGCATAACCCCTTGGGGCCTCTAAACGGGTCTTGAGGGGTTTTTTGCTGAAAGGAGGA
ACTATATCCGGATTGGCGAATGGG
[124 nt withheld, positions 4365-4488]
C
[91 nt withheld, positions 4490-4580]
A
[49 nt withheld, positions 4582-4630]
CCTTTGACGTTGGAGTCCACGTTCTTT
[37 nt withheld, positions 4658-4694]
ACCCTATCTCGGTCTATTCTTTTGATTTATAAGGGATTTTGCCGATTTCGGCCTATTGGTTAAAAAATGA
GCTGATTTAACAAAAATTTAACGCGAATTTTAACAAAATATTAACGTTTACAATTTCTGGCGGCACGATG
GCATGAGATTATCAAAAAGGATCTTCACCTAGATCCTTTTAAATTAAAAATGAAGTTTTAAATCAATCTA
AAGTATATATGAGTAAACTTGGTCTGACAGTTACCAATGCTTAATCAGTGAGGCACCTATCTCAGCGATC
TGTCTATTTCGTTCATCCATAGTTGCCTGACTCCCCGTCGTGTAGATAACTACGATACGGGAGGGCTTAC
CATCTGGCCCCAGTGCTGCAATGATACCGCGAGACCCACGCTCACCGGCTCCAGATTTATCAGCAATAAA
CCAGCCAGCCGGAAGGGCCGAGCGCAGAAGTGGTCCTGCAACTTTATCCGCCTCCATCCAGTCTATTAAT
TGTTGCCGGGAAGCTAGAGTAAGTAGTTCGCCAGTTAATAGTTTGCGCAACGTTGTTGCCATTGCTACAG
GCATCGTGGTGTCACGCTCGTCGTTTGGTATGGCTTCATTCAGCTCCGGTTCCCAACGATCAAGGCGAGT
TACATGATCCCCCATGTTGTGCAAAAAAGCGGTTAGCTCCTTCGGTCCTCCGATCGTTGTCAGAAGTAAG
TTGGCCGCAGTGTTATCACTCATGGTTATGGCAGCACTGCATAATTCTCTTACTGTCATGCCATCCGTAA
GATGCTTTTCTGTGACTGGTGAGTACTCAACCAAGTCATTCTGAGAATAGTGTATGCGGCGACCGAGTTG
CTCTTGCCCGGCGTCAATACGGGATAATACCGCGCCACATAGCAGAACTTTAAAAGTGCTCATCATTGGA
AAACGTTCTTCGGGGCGAAAACTCTCAAGGATCTTACCGCTGTTGAGATCCAGTTCGATGTAACCCACTC
GTGCACCCAACTGATCTTCAGCATCTTTTACTTTCACCAGCGTTTCTGGGTGAGCAAAAACAGGAAGGCA
AAATGCCGCAAAAAAGGGAATAAGGGCGACACGGAAATGTTGAATACTCATACTCTTCCTTTTTCAATCA
TGATTGAAGCATTTATCAGGGTTATTGTCTCATGAGCGGATACATATTTGAATGTATTTAGAAAAATAAA
CAAATAGGTCATGACCAAAATCCCTTAACGTGAGTTTTCGTTCCACTGAGCGTCAGACCCCGTAGAAAAG
ATCAAAGGATCTTCTTGAGATCCTTTTTTTCTGCGCGTAATCTGCTGCTTGCAAACAAAAAAACCACCGC
TACCAGCGGTGGTTTGTTTGCCGGATCAAGAGCTACCAACTCTTTTTCCGAAGGTAACTGGCTTCAGCAG
AGCGCAGATACCAAATACTGTCCTTCTAGTGTAGCCGTAGTTAGGCCACCACTTCAAGAACTCTGTAGCA
CCGCCTACATACCTCGCTCTGCTAATCCTGTTACCAGTGGCTGCTGCCAGTGGCGATAAGTCGTGTCTTA
CCGGGTTGGACTCAAGACGATAGTTACCGGATAAGGCGCAGCGGTCGGGCTGAACGGGGGGTTCGTGCAC
ACAGCCCAGCTTGGAGCGAACGACCTACACCGAACTGAGATACCTACAGCGTGAGCTATGAGAAAGCGCC
ACGCTTCCCGAAGGGAGAAAGGCGGACAGGTATCCGGTAAGCGGCAGGGTCGGAACAGGAGAGCGCACGA
GGGAGCTCCCAGGGGGAAACGCCTGGTATCTTTATAGTCCTGTCGGGTTTCGCCACCTCTGACTTGAGCG
TCGATTTTTGTGATGCTCGTCAGGGGGGCGGAGCCTATGGAAAAACGCCAGCAACGCGGCCTTTTTACGG
TTCCTGGCCTTTTGCTGGCCTTTTGCTCACATGTTCTTTCCTGCGTTATCCCCTGATTCTGTGGATAACC
GTATTACCGCCTTTGAGTGAGCTGATACCGCTCGCCGCAGCCGAACGACCGAGCGCAGCGAGTCAGTGAG
CGAGGAAGCGGAAGAGCGCCTGATGCGGTATTTTCTCCTTACGCATCTGTGCGGTATTTCACACCGCAAT
GGTGCACTCTCAGTACAATCTGCTCTGATGCCGCATAGTTAAGCCAGTATACACTCCGCTATCGCTACGT
GACTGGGTCATGGCTGCGCCCCGACACCCGCCAACACCCGCTGACGCGCCCTGACGGGCTTGTCTGCTCC
CGGCATCCGCTTACAGACAAGCTGTGACCGTCTCCGGGAGCTGCATGTGTCAGAGGTTTTCACCGTCATC
ACCGAAACGCGCGAGGCAGCTGCGGTAAAGCTCATCAGCGTGGTCGTGAAGCGATTCACAGATGTCTGCC
TGTTCATCCGCGTCCAGCTCGTTGAGTTTCTCCAGAAGCGTTAATGTCTGGCTTCTGATAAAGCGGGCCA
TGTTAAGGGCGGTTTTTTCCTGTTTGGTCACTGATGCCTCCGTGTAAGGGGGATTTCTGTTCATGGGGGT
AATGATACCGATGAAACGAGAGAGGATGCTCACGATACGGGTTACTGATGATGAACATGCCCGGTTACTG
GAACGTTGTGAGGGTAAACAACTGGCGGTATGGATGCGGCGGGACCAGAGAAAAATCACTCAGGGTCAAT
GCCAGCGCTTCGTTAATACAGATGTAGGTGTTCCACAGGGTAGCCAGCAGCATCCTGCGATGCAGATCCG
GAACATAATGGTGCAGGGCGCTGACTTCCGCGTTTCCAGACTTTACGAAACACGGAAACCGAAGACCATT
CATGTTGTTGCTCAGGTCGCAGACGTTTTGCAGCAGCAGTCGCTTCACGTTCGCTCGCGTATCGGTGATT
CATTCTGCTAACCAGTAAGGCAACCCCGCCAGCCTAGCCGGGTCCTCAACGACAGGAGCACGATCATGCT
AGTCATGCCCCGCGCCCACCGGAAGGAGCTGACTGGGTTGAAGGCTCTCAAGGGCATCGGTCGAGATCCC
GGTGCCTAATGAGTGAGCTAACTTACATTAATTGCGTTGCGCTCACTGCCCGCTTTCCAGTCGGGAAACC
TGTCGTGCCAGCTGCATTAATGAATCGGCCAACGCGCGGGGAGAGGCGGTTTGCGTATTGGGCGCCAGGG
TGGTTTTTCTTTTCACCAGTGAGACGGGCAACAGCTGATTGCCCTTCACCGCCTGGCCCTGAGAGAGTTG
CAGCAAGCGGTCCACGCTGGTTTGCCCCAGCAGGCGAAAATCCTGTTTGATGGTGGTTAACGGCGGGATA
TAACATGAGCTGTCTTCGGTATCGTCGTATCCCACTACCGAGATGTCCGCACCAACGCGCAGCCCGGACT
CGGTAATGGCGCGCATTGCGCCCAGCGCCATCTGATCGTTGGCAACCAGCATCGCAGTGGGAACGATGCC
CTCATTCAGCATTTGCATGGTTTGTTGAAAACCGGACATGGCACTCCAGTCGCCTTCCCGTTCCGCTATC
GGCTGAATTTGATTGCGAGTGAGATATTTATGCCAGCCAGCCAGACGCAGACGCGCCGAGACAGAACTTA
ATGGGCCCGCTAACAGCGCGATTTGCTGGTGACCCAATGCGACCAGATGCTCCACGCCCAGTCGCGTACC
GTCTTCATGGGAGAAAATAATACTGTTGATGGGTGTCTGGTCAGAGACATCAAGAAATAACGCCGGAACA
TTAGTGCAGGCAGCTTCCACAGCAATGGCATCCTGGTCATCCAGCGGATAGTTAATGATCAGCCCACTGA
CGCGTTGCGCGAGAAGATTGTGCACCGCCGCTTTACAGGCTTCGACGCCGCTTCGTTCTACCATCGACAC
CACCACGCTGGCACCCAGTTGATCGGCGCGAGATTTAATCGCCGCGACAATTTGCGACGGCGCGTGCAGG
GCCAGACTGGAGGTGGCAACGCCAATCAGCAACGACTGTTTGCCCGCCAGTTGTTGTGCCACGCGGTTGG
GAATGTAATTCAGCTCCGCCATCGCCGCTTCCACTTTTTCCCGCGTTTTCGCAGAAACGTGGCTGGCCTG
GTTCACCACGCGGGAAACGGTCTGATAAGAGACACCGGCATACTCTGCGACATCGTATAACGTTACTGGT
TTCACATTCACCACCCTGAATTGACTCTCTTCCGGGCGCTATCATGCCATACCGCGAAAGGTTTTGCGCC
ATTCGATGGTGTCCGGGATCTCGACGCTCTCCCTTATGCGACTCCTGCATTAGGAAGCAGCCCAGTAGTA
GGTTGAGGCCGTTGAGCACCGCCGCCGCAAGGAATGGTGCATGCAAGGAGATGGCGCCCAACAGTCCCCC
GGCCACGGGGCCTGCCACCATACCCACGCCGAAACAAGCGCTCATGAGCCCGAAGTGGCGAGCCCGATCT
TCCCCATCGGTGATGTCGGCGATATAGGCGCCAGCAACCGCACCTGTGGCGCCGGTGATGCCGGCCACGA
TGCGTCCGGCGTAGAGGATCGAGATCGATCTCGATCCCGCGAAAT
